>Addgene plasmid #236132 | EW196 PGK-ZNF35(5-8)-ZNF250(1-4)-deImmunLink-NZF(FLP-IN) | addgene full sequence | sequence record 468459 | Addgene NGS Result
TACGCGTTCTACCGGGTAGGGGAGGCGCTTTTCCCAAGGCAGTCTGGAGCATGCGCTTTAGCAGCCCCGC
TGGGCACTTGGCGCTACACAAGTGGCCTCTGGCCTCGCACACATTCCACATCCACCGGTAGGCGCCAACC
GGCTCCGTTCTTTGGTGGCCCCTTCGCGCCACCTTCTACTCCTCCCCTAGTCAGGAAGTTCCCCCCCGCC
CCGCAGCTCGCGTCGTGCAGGACGTGACAAATGGAAGTAGCACGTCTCATTAGTCTCGTGCAGATGGACA
GCACCGCTGAGCAATGGAAGCGGGTAGGCCTTTGGGGCAGCGGCCAATAGCAGCTTTGCTCCTTCGCTTT
CTGGGCTCAGAGGCTGGGAAGGGGTGGGTCCGGGGGCGGGCTCAGGGGCGGGCTCAGGGGCGGGGCGGGC
GCCCGAAGGTCCTCCGGAGGCCCGGCATTCTGCACGCTTCAAAAGCGCACGTCTGCCGCGCTGTTCTCCT
CTTCCTCATCTCCGGGCCTTTCGACCTGCAGCCCAAGCTTCGCCACCATGTACGAGTGTAATGAGTGCGG
TAAGACCTTCACACGATCTTCTAACCTTATTGTGCATCAACGAATCCATACAGGCGAGAAGCCCTTTGCC
TGCAATGACTGTGGGAAGGCTTTTACTCAGAGTGCCAACTTGATCGTGCATCAGAGAAGCCATACGGGTG
AGAAGCCCTATGAATGCAAGGAATGCGGAAAGGCCTTCTCCTGCTTCAGCCACCTCATTGTACACCAGCG
CATACACACGGCTGAGAAGCCATACGATTGCTCTGAATGTGGAAAGGCCTTTAGTCAGCTGTCTTGCTTG
ATTGTGCATCAGAGAATTCACACGGGCGAACGCCCCTATATGTGCGTAGAGTGCGGTAAATGTTTTGGGC
GGAGTTCACATCTTTTGCAGCACCAACGTATTCACACAGGCGAGAAACCCTATGTTTGCAGCGTGTGCGG
TAAGGCGTTTAGCCAGTCCTCAGTCCTTTCCAAACACCGCCGCATACATACTGGTGAGAAGCCATATGAA
TGTAATGAATGTGGCAAGGCTTTTAGAGTGAGTTCAGATCTCGCTCAACATCATAAGATCCATACAGGAG
AGAAGCCACACGAATGTTTGGAGTGTCGAAAGGCTTTTACTCAGCTCAGTCACCTCATTCAGCATCAGAG
AATTCACGCTGCTGCATGGGAGCTAGGAATGTCTGGCGGATCTGAGGGCCAGAGCGACGAGAGAGCCCTG
CTGGACCAGCTGCACACCCTGCTGAGCAACACCGACGCCACCGGCCTGGAGGAGATCGACAGAGCCCTGG
GCATCCCCGAGCTGGTGAACCAGGGCCAGGCCCTGGAGCCCAAGCAGGACGGAGGCTGGGGATCTATGGC
CGAGGAATTCGTGACCCTGAAGGACGTGGGCATGGACTTCACCCTGGGCGACTGGGAGCAGCTGGGCCTG
GAGCAGGGCGACACCTTCTGGGACACCGCCCTGGACAACTGCCAGGACCTGTTCCTGCTGGACCCCCCCG
GCGGAGGAGACGGCCTTGGTTTGGGACACGAGAAGTTCCCCAGCGACCTGGACCTGGACATGTTCAACGG
CAGCCTGGAGTGCGACATGGAGAGCATCATCAGAAGCGAGCTGATGGACGCCGACGGCCTGGACTTCAAC
TTCGACAGCTAGGCCGCTCGAGGAGGGCCCGAACAAAAACTCATCTCAGAAGAGGATCTGAATAGCGCCG
TCGACCATCATCATAATCATCATTGAGTTTAAACCCGCTGATCAGCCTCGACTGTGCCTTCTAGTTGCCA
GCCATCTGTTGTTTGCCCCTCCCCCGTGCCTTCCTTGACCCTGGAAGGTGCCACTCCCACTGTCCTTTCC
TAATAAAATGAGGAAATTGCATCGCATTGTCTGAGTAGGTGTCATTCTATTCTGGGGGGTGGGGTGGGGC
AGGACAGCAAGGGGGAGGATTGGGAAGACAATAGCAGGCATGCTGGGGATGCGGTGGGCTCTATGGAGAT
CTATCGATGTTCTGGGGATGCGGTGGGCTCTATGGCTTCTGAGGCGGAAAGAACCAGCTGGGGCTCTAGG
GGGTATCCCC
[124 nt withheld, positions 2111-2234]
C
[91 nt withheld, positions 2236-2326]
AGGGTGATGGTTCACGTACCTAGAAGTTCCTATTCCGAAGTTCCTATTCTCTAGAAAGTATAGGAACTTC
CTTGGCCAAAAAGCCTGAACTCACCGCGACGTCTGTCGAGAAGTTTCTGATCGAAAAGTTCGACAGCGTC
TCCGACCTGATGCAGCTCTCGGAGGGCGAAGAATCTCGTGCTTTCAGCTTCGATGTAGGAGGGCGTGGAT
ATGTCCTGCGGGTAAATAGCTGCGCCGATGGTTTCTACAAAGATCGTTATGTTTATCGGCACTTTGCATC
GGCCGCGCTCCCGATTCCGGAAGTGCTTGACATTGGGGAATTCAGCGAGAGCCTGACCTATTGCATCTCC
CGCCGTGCACAGGGTGTCACGTTGCAAGACCTGCCTGAAACCGAACTGCCCGCTGTTCTGCAGCCGGTCG
CGGAGGCCATGGATGCGATCGCTGCGGCCGATCTTAGCCAGACGAGCGGGTTCGGCCCATTCGGACCGCA
AGGAATCGGTCAATACACTACATGGCGTGATTTCATATGCGCGATTGCTGATCCCCATGTGTATCACTGG
CAAACTGTGATGGACGACACCGTCAGTGCGTCCGTCGCGCAGGCTCTCGATGAGCTGATGCTTTGGGCCG
AGGACTGCCCCGAAGTCCGGCACCTCGTGCACGCGGATTTCGGCTCCAACAATGTCCTGACGGACAATGG
CCGCATAACAGCGGTCATTGACTGGAGCGAGGCGATGTTCGGGGATTCCCAATACGAGGTCGCCAACATC
TTCTTCTGGAGGCCGTGGTTGGCTTGTATGGAGCAGCAGACGCGCTACTTCGAGCGGAGGCATCCGGAGC
TTGCAGGATCGCCGCGGCTCCGGGCGTATATGCTCCGCATTGGTCTTGACCAACTCTATCAGAGCTTGGT
TGACGGCAATTTCGATGATGCAGCTTGGGCGCAGGGTCGATGCGACGCAATCGTCCGATCCGGAGCCGGG
ACTGTCGGGCGTACACAAATCGCCCGCAGAAGCGCGGCCGTCTGGACCGATGGCTGTGTAGAAGTACTCG
CCGATAGTGGAAACCGACGCCCCAGCACTCGTCCGAGGGCAAAGGAATAGCACGTACTACGAGATTTCGA
TTCCACCGCCGCCTTCTATGAAAGGTTGGGCTTCGGAATCGTTTTCCGGGACGCCGGCTGGATGATCCTC
CAGCGCGGGGATCTCATGCTGGAGTTCTTCGCCCACCCCAACTTGTTTATTGCAGCTTATAATGGTTACA
AATAAAGCAATAGCATCACAAATTTCACAAATAAAGCATTTTTTTCACTGCATTCTAGTTGTGGTTTGTC
CAAACTCATCAATGTATCTTATCATGTCTGTATACCGTCGACCTCTAGCTAGAGCTTGGCGTAATCATGG
TCATAGCTGTTTCCTGTGTGAAATTGTTATCCGCTCACAATTCCACACAACATACGAGCCGGAAGCATAA
AGTGTAAAGCCTGGGGTGCCTAATGAGTGAGCTAACTCACATTAATTGCGTTGCGCTCACTGCCCGCTTT
CCAGTCGGGAAACCTGTCGTGCCAGCTGCATTAATGAATCGGCCAACGCGCGGGGAGAGGCGGTTTGCGT
ATTGGGCGCTCTTCCGCTTCCTCGCTCACTGACTCGCTGCGCTCGGTCGTTCGGCTGCGGCGAGCGGTAT
CAGCTCACTCAAAGGCGGTAATACGGTTATCCACAGAATCAGGGGATAACGCAGGAAAGAACATGTGAGC
AAAAGGCCAGCAAAAGGCCAGGAACCGTAAAAAGGCCGCGTTGCTGGCGTTTTTCCATAGGCTCCGCCCC
CCTGACGAGCATCACAAAAATCGACGCTCAAGTCAGAGGTGGCGAAACCCGACAGGACTATAAAGATACC
AGGCGTTTCCCCCTGGAAGCTCCCTCGTGCGCTCTCCTGTTCCGACCCTGCCGCTTACCGGATACCTGTC
CGCCTTTCTCCCTTCGGGAAGCGTGGCGCTTTCTCATAGCTCACGCTGTAGGTATCTCAGTTCGGTGTAG
GTCGTTCGCTCCAAGCTGGGCTGTGTGCACGAACCCCCCGTTCAGCCCGACCGCTGCGCCTTATCCGGTA
ACTATCGTCTTGAGTCCAACCCGGTAAGACACGACTTATCGCCACTGGCAGCAGCCACTGGTAACAGGAT
TAGCAGAGCGAGGTATGTAGGCGGTGCTACAGAGTTCTTGAAGTGGTGGCCTAACTACGGCTACACTAGA
AGAACAGTATTTGGTATCTGCGCTCTGCTGAAGCCAGTTACCTTCGGAAAAAGAGTTGGTAGCTCTTGAT
CCGGCAAACAAACCACCGCTGGTAGCGGTGGTTTTTTTGTTTGCAAGCAGCAGATTACGCGCAGAAAAAA
AGGATCTCAAGAAGATCCTTTGATCTTTTCTACGGGGTCTGACGCTCAGTGGAACGAAAACTCACGTTAA
GGGATTTTGGTCATGAGATTATCAAAAAGGATCTTCACCTAGATCCTTTTAAATTAAAAATGAAGTTTTA
AATCAATCTAAAGTATATATGAGTAAACTTGGTCTGACAGTTACCAATGCTTAATCAGTGAGGCACCTAT
CTCAGCGATCTGTCTATTTCGTTCATCCATAGTTGCCTGACTCCCCGTCGTGTAGATAACTACGATACGG
GAGGGCTTACCATCTGGCCCCAGTGCTGCAATGATACCGCGAGACCCACGCTCACCGGCTCCAGATTTAT
CAGCAATAAACCAGCCAGCCGGAAGGGCCGAGCGCAGAAGTGGTCCTGCAACTTTATCCGCCTCCATCCA
GTCTATTAATTGTTGCCGGGAAGCTAGAGTAAGTAGTTCGCCAGTTAATAGTTTGCGCAACGTTGTTGCC
ATTGCTACAGGCATCGTGGTGTCACGCTCGTCGTTTGGTATGGCTTCATTCAGCTCCGGTTCCCAACGAT
CAAGGCGAGTTACATGATCCCCCATGTTGTGCAAAAAAGCGGTTAGCTCCTTCGGTCCTCCGATCGTTGT
CAGAAGTAAGTTGGCCGCAGTGTTATCACTCATGGTTATGGCAGCACTGCATAATTCTCTTACTGTCATG
CCATCCGTAAGATGCTTTTCTGTGACTGGTGAGTACTCAACCAAGTCATTCTGAGAATAGTGTATGCGGC
GACCGAGTTGCTCTTGCCCGGCGTCAATACGGGATAATACCGCGCCACATAGCAGAACTTTAAAAGTGCT
CATCATTGGAAAACGTTCTTCGGGGCGAAAACTCTCAAGGATCTTACCGCTGTTGAGATCCAGTTCGATG
TAACCCACTCGTGCACCCAACTGATCTTCAGCATCTTTTACTTTCACCAGCGTTTCTGGGTGAGCAAAAA
CAGGAAGGCAAAATGCCGCAAAAAAGGGAATAAGGGCGACACGGAAATGTTGAATACTCATACTCTTCCT
TTTTCAATATTATTGAAGCATTTATCAGGGTTATTGTCTCATGAGCGGATACATATTTGAATGTATTTAG
AAAAATAAACAAATAGGGGTTCCGCGCACATTTCCCCGAAAAGTGCCACCTGACGTCGACGGATCGGGAG
ATCTCCCGATCCCCTATGGTGCACTCTCAGTACAATCTGCTCTGATGCCGCATAGTTAAGCCAGTATCTG
CTCCCTGCTTGTGTGTTGGAGGTCGCTGAGTAGTGCGCGAGCAAAATTTAAGCTACAACAAGGCAAGGCT
TGACCGACAATTGCATGAAGAATCTGCTTAGGGTTAGGCGTTTTGCGCTGCTTCGTACGGGCCAGATA
Features (pLannotate 1.2.2; 21 found; start..end, strand, type, name):
     14..513     +  promoter       PGK promoter: mouse phosphoglycerate kinase 1 promoter
    541..624     +  CDS            mnm-2 (fragment): MNM2_CAEEL - Experimental evidence at protein level: Swiss-Prot protein existence level 1. Required in the M3 pharyngeal motor neuron to guide the growth cone of the sister M2 motor neuron during axon development. From Caenorhabditis elegans.
   1213..1380    +  CDS            Ncoa3 (fragment): NCOA3_MOUSE - Also known as Aib1, Pcip, Rac3, Tram1. Experimental evidence at protein level: Swiss-Prot protein existence level 1. Nuclear receptor coactivator that directly binds nuclear receptors and stimulates the transcriptional activities in a hormone- dependent fashion. Plays a central role in creating a multisubunit coactivator complex, probably via remodeling of chromatin. Involved in the coactivation of different nuclear receptors, such as for steroids (GR and ER), retinoids (RARs and RXRs), thyroid hormone (TRs), vitamin D3 (VDR) and prostanoids (PPARs). Displays histone acetyltransf
   1396..1539    +  CDS            ZNF473 (fragment): ZN473_HUMAN - Also known as KIAA1141, ZFP100. Experimental evidence at protein level: Swiss-Prot protein existence level 1. Involved in histone 3'-end pre-mRNA processing by associating with U7 snRNP and interacting with SLBP/pre-mRNA complex. Increases histone 3'-end pre-mRNA processing but has no effect on U7 snRNP levels, when overexpressed. Required for cell cycle progression from G1 to S phases. From Homo sapiens (Human).
   1555..1689    +  CDS            FOXO6 (fragment): FOXO6_HUMAN - Experimental evidence at protein level: Swiss-Prot protein existence level 1. Transcriptional activator. From Homo sapiens (Human).
   1802..2026    +  polyA_signal   bGH poly(A) signal: bovine growth hormone polyadenylation signal
   2042..2065    +  polyA_signal   bGH poly(A) signal (fragment): bovine growth hormone polyadenylation signal
   2069..2090    +  promoter       SV40 promoter (fragment): SV40 enhancer and early promoter
   2111..2344    +  rep_origin     f1 ori (fragment) (sequence partly withheld): f1 bacteriophage origin of replication; arrow indicates direction of (+) strand synthesis
   2349..2396    +  protein_bind   FRT: FLP-mediated recombination occurs in the 8-bp core sequence TCTAGAAA (Turan and Bode, 2011). FLP recombinase from the Saccharomyces cerevisiae 2μ plasmid
   2404..3426    +  CDS            HygR: aminoglycoside phosphotransferase from E. coli; aph(4)-Ia; confers resistance to hygromycin
   3436..3561    +  CDS            ble (fragment): BLE_KLEPN - Experimental evidence at protein level: Swiss-Prot protein existence level 1. Binding protein with a strong affinity to the bleomycin family of antibiotics. Binds to CL990; an antimitotic-antibiotic compound. From Klebsiella pneumoniae.
   3556..3677    +  polyA_signal   SV40 poly(A) signal: SV40 polyadenylation signal
   3750..3766    -  protein_bind   lac operator: The lac repressor binds to the lac operator to inhibit transcription in E. coli. This inhibition can be relieved by adding lactose or isopropyl-β-D-thiogalactopyranoside (IPTG). lac repressor encoded by lacI
   3774..3804    -  promoter       lac promoter: promoter for the E. coli lac operon
   3819..3840    -  protein_bind   CAP binding site: CAP binding activates transcription in the presence of cAMP. E. coli catabolite activator protein
   3853..3945    -  CDS            lacI (fragment): lac repressor; lacI; The lac repressor binds to the lac operator to inhibit transcription in E. coli. This inhibition can be relieved by adding lactose or isopropyl-β-D-thiogalactopyranoside (IPTG).
   4128..4716    -  rep_origin     ori: high-copy-number ColE1/pMB1/pBR322/pUC origin of replication
   4887..5747    -  CDS            AmpR: β-lactamase; bla; confers resistance to ampicillin, carbenicillin, and related antibiotics
   5748..5852    -  promoter       AmpR promoter: bla
   5911..5963    -  misc_feature   bom (fragment): basis of mobility region from pBR322
