[The description below was written by a language model from this plasmid's Addgene catalogue record and pLannotate feature annotations shown in this document.]
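Description:
EW196 PGK-ZNF35(5-8)-ZNF250(1-4)-deImmunLink-NZF(FLP-IN) is a 6.1 kb mammalian expression plasmid built on a FLP-IN backbone, designed for site-specific integration into a genomic FRT landing pad by FLP recombinase. It is propagated in E. coli as a high-copy plasmid through a ColE1/pUC-type origin and selected with ampicillin (AmpR under its own bla promoter). A partial f1 ori and remnants of lac regulatory elements are also annotated in the backbone.

The payload is a synthetic transcription factor driven by the mouse PGK promoter and terminated by a bGH polyadenylation signal. According to the record, it fuses a zinc finger array assembled from fingers 5-8 of ZNF35 and fingers 1-4 of ZNF250 to the NZF transcriptional activation domain by way of a deimmunized linker. The automated annotation does not recognise the zinc finger array as such, giving only a short, probably homology-based match to a nematode protein at its start. It does detect three consecutive fragments matching Ncoa3, ZNF473 and FOXO6, which presumably correspond to the components of the NZF activator.

Downstream sits an FRT site immediately followed by a hygromycin resistance coding sequence and an SV40 poly(A) signal, with no full promoter annotated ahead of it. This is the usual Flp-In arrangement, in which the marker is expressed only after correct recombination places it behind a promoter in the genomic landing pad. The catalogue lists puromycin as the mammalian selectable marker, whereas the feature table shows HygR and no puromycin gene, and the record does not resolve this discrepancy. The plasmid comes from work on engineering proteins for both reduced immunogenicity and therapeutic function.
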