Addgene plasmid #236132: EW196 PGK-ZNF35(5-8)-ZNF250(1-4)-deImmunLink-NZF(FLP-IN)
Purpose: Plasmid encoding the ZNF35/ZNF250 zinc finger array attached by a deimmunized linker to the NZF transcriptional activation domain, under control of PGK promoter
Depositing lab: Xiaojing Gao. Depositing organization: Stanford University. Publication: Machine-guided dual-objective protein engineering for deimmunization and therapeutic functions. Wolfsberg E, Paul JS, Tycko J, Chen B, Bassik MC, Bintu L, Alizadeh AA, Gao XJ. Cell Syst. 2025 Jul 16;16(7):101299. doi: 10.1016/j.cels.2025.101299. Epub 2025 Jun 3. PubMed 40466641.
Backbone
  Vector backbone: FLP-IN
  Vector type: Mammalian Expression
  Selectable markers: Puromycin
Growth in bacteria
  Bacterial resistance: Ampicillin, 100 μg/mL
  Growth temperature: 37°C
  Growth strain: DH5alpha
  Copy number: High Copy
Gene/Insert
  Gene/Insert name: ZNF35(5-8)-ZNF250(1-4)-deImmunLink-NZF
  Species: Synthetic
  Promoter: PGK
  Cloning method: Gibson Cloning
Terms and licenses: Academic/Nonprofit Terms; Industry Terms: Not Available to Industry
Depositor comments: See https://benchling.com/s/seq-6EmIhSX7cVKTUcGt8kSB?m=slm-P65KwJ1TWrUvB5i3RhV0for annotated sequence. Please visit https://doi.org/10.1101/2025.02.24.639918 for bioRxiv preprint.
How to cite: EW196 PGK-ZNF35(5-8)-ZNF250(1-4)-deImmunLink-NZF(FLP-IN) was a gift from Xiaojing Gao (Addgene plasmid # 236132 ; http://n2t.net/addgene:236132 ; RRID:Addgene_236132)
